>Addgene plasmid #154575 | pEPYC0CM0418 | depositor full sequence | sequence record 299449 | pEPYC0CM0418 sequence 2208 bps
GGCAAGAATGTGAATAAAGGCCGGATAAAACTTGTGCTTATTTTTCTTTACGGTCTTTAAAAAGGCCGTA
ATATCCAGCTGAACGGTCTGGTTATAGGTACATTGAGCAACTGACTGAAATGCCTCAAAATGTTCTTTAC
GATGCCATTGGGATATATCAACGGTGGTATATCCAGTGATTTTTTTCTCCATTTTAGCTTCCTTAGCTCC
TGAAAATCTCGATAACTCAAAAAATACGCCCGGTAGTGATCTTATTTCATTATGGTGAAAGTTGGAACCT
CTTACGTGCCCGATCAACTCGAGTGCCACCTGACGTCTAAGAAACCATTATTATCATGACATTAACCTAT
AAAAATAGGCGTATCACGAGGCAGAATTTCAGATAAAAAAAATCCTTAGCTTTCGCTAAGGATGATTTCT
GGAATTCGGTCTCAGGAGGGAGGCGTGTCGTTTTAGTGAGGCAGTGGTCCCTCCACAGGGCTCTTTTCAA
CAAGACCTCTAAACCATTATTGCGGCTATCAGCTTAGCAAGACCTATATAAGGTTTTGCTATTCATTGAA
AGCAGTAGTGACTGATTTGTATATATACTCGAGACCCTGCAGTCCGGCAAAAAAGGGCAAGGTGTCACCA
CCCTGCCCTTTTTCTTTAAAACCGAAAAGATTACTTCGCGTTATGCAGGCTTCCTCGCTCACTGACTCGC
TGCGCTCGGTCGTTCGGCTGCGGCGAGCGGTATCAGCTCACTCAAAGGCGGTAATACGGTTATCCACAGA
ATCAGGGGATAACGCAGGAAAGAACATGTGAGCAAAAGGCCAGCAAAAGGCCAGGAACCGTAAAAAGGCC
GCGTTGCTGGCGTTTTTCCACAGGCTCCGCCCCCCTGACGAGCATCACAAAAATCGACGCTCAAGTCAGA
GGTGGCGAAACCCGACAGGACTATAAAGATACCAGGCGTTTCCCCCTGGAAGCTCCCTCGTGCGCTCTCC
TGTTCCGACCCTGCCGCTTACCGGATACCTGTCCGCCTTTCTCCCTTCGGGAAGCGTGGCGCTTTCTCAT
AGCTCACGCTGTAGGTATCTCAGTTCGGTGTAGGTCGTTCGCTCCAAGCTGGGCTGTGTGCACGAACCCC
CCGTTCAGCCCGACCGCTGCGCCTTATCCGGTAACTATCGTCTTGAGTCCAACCCGGTAAGACACGACTT
ATCGCCACTGGCAGCAGCCACTGGTAACAGGATTAGCAGAGCGAGGTATGTAGGCGGTGCTACAGAGTTC
TTGAAGTGGTGGCCTAACTACGGCTACACTAGAAGAACAGTATTTGGTATCTGCGCTCTGCTGAAGCCAG
TTACCTTCGGAAAAAGAGTTGGTAGCTCTTGATCCGGCAAACAAACCACCGCTGGTAGCGGTGGTTTTTT
TGTTTGCAAGCAGCAGATTACGCGCAGAAAAAAAGGATCTCAAGAAGATCCTTTGATCTTTTCTACGGGG
TCTGACGCTCAGTGGAACGAAAACTCACGTTAAGGGATTTTGGTCATGAGATTATCAAAAAGGATCTTCA
CCTAGATCCTTTTAAATTAAAAATGAAGTTTTAAATCAATCTAAAGTATATATGAGTAAACTTGGTCTGA
CAGCTCGAGGCTTGGATTCTCACCAATAAAAAACGCCCGGCGGCAACCGAGCGTTCTGAACAAATCCAGA
TGGAGTTCTGAGGTCATTACTGGATCTATCAACAGGAGTCCAAGCGAGCTCGATATCAAATTACGCCCCG
CCCTGCCACTCATCGCAGTACTGTTGTAATTCATTAAGCATTCTGCCGACATGGAAGCCATCACAAACGG
CATGATGAACCTGAATCGCCAGCGGCATCAGCACCTTGTCGCCTTGCGTATAATATTTGCCCATGGTGAA
AACGGGGGCGAAGAAGTTGTCCATATTGGCCACGTTTAAATCAAAACTGGTGAAACTCACCCAGGGATTG
GCTGAGACGAAAAACATATTCTCAATAAACCCTTTAGGGAAATAGGCCAGGTTTTCACCGTAACACGCCA
CATCTTGCGAATATATGTGTAGAAACTGCCGGAAATCGTCGTGGTATTCACTCCAGAGCGATGAAAACGT
TTCAGTTTGCTCATGGAAAACGGTGTAACAAGGGTGAACACTATCCCATATCACCAGCTCACCGTCTTTC
ATTGCCATACGAAATTCCGGATGAGCATTCATCAGGCG
Features (pLannotate 1.2.2; 6 found; start..end, strand, type, name):
    193..290     -  promoter       cat promoter: promoter of the E. coli cat gene encoding chloramphenicol acetyltransferase
    376..419     -  terminator     bacterial terminator: putative bacterial transcription terminator
    603..660     +  terminator     his operon terminator: This putative transcriptin terminator from the E. coli his operon has a 2-bp deletion introduced during synthesis. Its efficiency has not been determined.
    855..1443    -  rep_origin     ori: high-copy-number ColE1/pMB1/pBR322/pUC origin of replication
   1626..1720    -  terminator     lambda t0 terminator: transcription terminator from phage lambda
   1744..192     -  CDS            cat (across the origin): CAT_ECOLX - Experimental evidence at protein level: Swiss-Prot protein existence level 1. This enzyme is an effector of chloramphenicol resistance in bacteria. From Escherichia coli. This protein is used as a marker in many commonly used cloning vectors, such as pACYC184.
