[The description below was written by a language model from this plasmid's Addgene catalogue record and pLannotate feature annotations shown in this document.]
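Description:
pEPYC0CM0418 is a small (about 2.2 kb) synthetic-biology plasmid that carries a Phytobrick Level 0 standard part in the pUAP1 universal acceptor backbone. It is a bacterial storage and cloning vector rather than an expression construct. It replicates in E. coli from a high-copy ColE1/pUC-type origin and is selected with chloramphenicol through a cat (chloramphenicol acetyltransferase) gene driven by its native cat promoter and followed by the phage lambda t0 terminator. The annotated cat coding sequence spans the numbering origin of the circular record. Two further bacterial terminators, a putative terminator and a his operon terminator, face each other across the region between the resistance cassette and the origin. They probably bracket the insert and shield it from read-through transcription, although the feature table does not annotate the insert itself.

The insert is MinSyn_112, a fully synthetic sequence that was cloned through BpiI sites destroyed in the process, as is typical of Type IIS (Golden Gate) domestication into a universal acceptor. The record does not describe the composition of the part. The associated publication concerns the rational design of minimal synthetic promoters for plants, so MinSyn_112 appears to be one of those designed promoter elements. The record also does not state its regulatory motifs, strength or the fusion overhangs that flank it. As a Level 0 part, the plasmid is intended as a reusable module. In Phytobrick/MoClo-style workflows, the element is released by a Type IIS enzyme and combined in one-pot assemblies with other standard parts, such as coding sequences and terminators, to build plant transcription units.
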