Addgene plasmid #154575: pEPYC0CM0418
Purpose: Phytobricks Level 0 part
Depositing lab: Nicola Patron. Depositing organization: Earlham Institute. Publication: Rational design of minimal synthetic promoters for plants. Cai YM, Kallam K, Tidd H, Gendarini G, Salzman A, Patron NJ. Nucleic Acids Res. 2020 Aug 28. pii: 5897334. doi: 10.1093/nar/gkaa682. PubMed 32856047.
Backbone
  Vector backbone: pUAP1
  Vector type: Synthetic Biology
Growth in bacteria
  Bacterial resistance: Chloramphenicol, 25 μg/mL
  Growth temperature: 37°C
  Growth strain: NEB Stable
  Copy number: High Copy
Gene/Insert
  Gene/Insert name: MinSyn_112
  Species: Synthetic
  Cloning method: Restriction Enzyme; 5′ cloning site BpiI (destroyed during cloning); 3′ cloning site BpiI (destroyed during cloning)
Terms and licenses: Academic/Nonprofit Terms; Industry Terms: Not Available to Industry
Depositor comments: Please visit https://www.biorxiv.org/content/10.1101/2020.05.14.095406v1 for bioRxiv preprint.
How to cite: pEPYC0CM0418 was a gift from Nicola Patron (Addgene plasmid # 154575 ; http://n2t.net/addgene:154575 ; RRID:Addgene_154575)
